Addgene plasmid #215207: shRNA_RERE_2
Purpose: Supression of shRERE_2 expression
Depositing lab: Sefi Rosenbluh. Depositing organization: Monash University. Publication: Systematic loss-of-function screens identify pathway-specific functional circular RNAs. Liu L, Neve M, Perlaza-Jimenez L, Xi X, Purcell J, Hawdon A, Conn SJ, Zenker J, Tamayo P, Goodall GJ, Rosenbluh J. Nat Cell Biol. 2024 Aug;26(8):1359-1372. doi: 10.1038/s41556-024-01467-y. Epub 2024 Aug 2. PubMed 39095657.
Backbone
  Vector backbone: pLKO.1
  Vector type: Lentiviral
  Selectable markers: Puromycin
Growth in bacteria
  Bacterial resistance: Ampicillin, 100 μg/mL
  Growth temperature: 37°C
  Growth strain: NEB Stable
  Copy number: High Copy
Gene/Insert
  Gene/Insert name: RERE shRNA 2
  gRNA/shRNA sequence: CTGAGACAAGGAGGCTGAACA
  Species: H. sapiens (human)
  Entrez Gene: RERE (a.k.a. ARG, ARP, ATN1L, DNB1, NEDBEH)
  Cloning method: Restriction Enzyme; 5′ cloning site unknown (unknown if destroyed)
Terms and licenses: Academic/Nonprofit Terms; Industry Terms: Not Available to Industry
How to cite: shRNA_RERE_2 was a gift from Sefi Rosenbluh (Addgene plasmid # 215207 ; http://n2t.net/addgene:215207 ; RRID:Addgene_215207)
