[The description below was written by a language model from this plasmid's Addgene catalogue record and pLannotate feature annotations shown in this document.]
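Description:
shRNA_RERE_2 is a lentiviral shRNA expression plasmid built on the pLKO.1 backbone, designed to knock down human RERE. Its recorded purpose is suppression of expression by the second RERE-directed hairpin, and it comes from a study that used systematic loss-of-function screening to find functional circular RNAs. The record does not say whether this hairpin targets a circular or a linear RERE transcript. In bacteria the 7,084 nt plasmid is maintained through a high-copy ColE1/pUC-type origin and selected with ampicillin via the bla gene. The backbone also carries an f1 origin, plus lac promoter/operator, lacZα and lacI fragments and T3/T7 promoters, which play no part in the knockdown function.

The transfer cassette has a third-generation, self-inactivating design. An RSV promoter fused to a truncated HIV-1 5' LTR drives Tat-independent transcription of the viral genome in packaging cells. The Ψ packaging signal with its adjoining gag fragment directs encapsidation, the RRE allows Rev-dependent nuclear export, and the cPPT/CTS aids nuclear import of the reverse-transcribed genome. The ΔU3 3' LTR inactivates the LTR promoter after integration, and an SV40 poly(A) signal and SV40 origin follow it. Within the provirus, a human U6 RNA polymerase III promoter precedes the unannotated interval before the cPPT/CTS, where the hairpin insert presumably lies. A separate human PGK promoter drives puromycin N-acetyltransferase, so transduced mammalian cells can be selected with puromycin. The insert was cloned by restriction enzymes, but the sites are not recorded. The plasmid supplies no packaging or envelope functions, so these must be provided in trans to make virus for stable RERE knockdown in human cells.
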