Features (pLannotate 1.2.2; 25 found; start..end, strand, type, name):
    100..121     +  protein_bind   CAP binding site: CAP binding activates transcription in the presence of cAMP. E. coli catabolite activator protein
    136..166     +  promoter       lac promoter: promoter for the E. coli lac operon
    174..190     +  protein_bind   lac operator: The lac repressor binds to the lac operator to inhibit transcription in E. coli. This inhibition can be relieved by adding lactose or isopropyl-β-D-thiogalactopyranoside (IPTG). lac repressor encoded by lacI
    235..253     +  promoter       T3 promoter: promoter for bacteriophage T3 RNA polymerase
    281..507     +  promoter       RSV promoter: Rous sarcoma virus enhancer/promoter
    508..688     +  LTR            5' LTR (truncated): truncated 5' long terminal repeat (LTR) from HIV-1
    735..860     +  misc_feature   HIV-1 Ψ: packaging signal of human immunodeficiency virus type 1
    844..1207    +  CDS            HIV-1 gag (fragment): gag protein from human immunodeficiency virus 1; gag
   1353..1586    +  misc_feature   RRE: The Rev response element (RRE) of HIV-1 allows for Rev-dependent mRNA export from the nucleus to the cytoplasm.
   1963..2063    +  CDS            Rev (fragment): human immunodeficiency virus 1 (HIV-1) Rev protein; rev; enhances nuclear export of unspliced and incompletely spliced viral mRNAs
   2113..2353    +  promoter       U6 promoter: RNA polymerase III promoter for human U6 snRNA
   2458..2575    +  misc_feature   cPPT/CTS: central polypurine tract and central termination sequence of HIV-1
   2624..3134    +  promoter       hPGK promoter: human phosphoglycerate kinase 1 promoter
   3156..3755    +  CDS            PuroR: puromycin N-acetyltransferase; pac from Streptomyces alboniger; confers resistance to puromycin
   3798..3881    +  CDS            nef (fragment): NEF_HV1Z2 - Experimental evidence at protein level: Swiss-Prot protein existence level 1. Extracellular Nef protein targets CD4(+) T-lymphocytes for apoptosis by interacting with CXCR4 surface receptors. From Human immunodeficiency virus type 1 group M subtype D (isolate Z2/CDC-Z34) (HIV-1).
   3883..4116    +  LTR            3' LTR (ΔU3): self-inactivating 3' long terminal repeat (LTR) from HIV-1
   4188..4309    +  polyA_signal   SV40 poly(A) signal: SV40 polyadenylation signal
   4349..4484    +  rep_origin     SV40 ori: SV40 origin of replication
   4505..4523    -  promoter       T7 promoter: promoter for bacteriophage T7 RNA polymerase
   4531..4686    +  CDS            lacZα (fragment): LacZα fragment of β-galactosidase; lacZ fragment
   4691..5119    +  rep_origin     f1 ori (sequence partly withheld): f1 bacteriophage origin of replication; arrow indicates direction of (+) strand synthesis
   5172..5276    +  promoter       AmpR promoter: bla
   5277..6137    +  CDS            AmpR: β-lactamase; bla; confers resistance to ampicillin, carbenicillin, and related antibiotics
   6308..6896    +  rep_origin     ori: high-copy-number ColE1/pMB1/pBR322/pUC origin of replication
   7079..87      +  CDS            lacI (fragment) (across the origin): lac repressor; lacI; The lac repressor binds to the lac operator to inhibit transcription in E. coli. This inhibition can be relieved by adding lactose or isopropyl-β-D-thiogalactopyranoside (IPTG).
>Addgene plasmid #215207 | shRNA_RERE_2 | addgene full sequence | sequence record 432622 | Addgene NGS Result
AATACGCAAACCGCCTCTCCCCGCGCGTTGGCCGATTCATTAATGCAGCTGGCACGACAGGTTTCCCGAC
TGGAAAGCGGGCAGTGAGCGCAACGCAATTAATGTGAGTTAGCTCACTCATTAGGCACCCCAGGCTTTAC
ACTTTATGCTTCCGGCTCGTATGTTGTGTGGAATTGTGAGCGGATAACAATTTCACACAGGAAACAGCTA
TGACCATGATTACGCCAAGCGCGCAATTAACCCTCACTAAAGGGAACAAAAGCTGGAGCTGCAAGCTTAA
TGTAGTCTTATGCAATACTCTTGTAGTCTTGCAACATGGTAACGATGAGTTAGCAACATGCCTTACAAGG
AGAGAAAAAGCACCGTGCATGCCGATTGGTGGAAGTAAGGTGGTACGATCGTGCCTTATTAGGAAGGCAA
CAGACGGGTCTGACATGGATTGGACGAACCACTGAATTGCCGCATTGCAGAGATATTGTATTTAAGTGCC
TAGCTCGATACATAAACGGGTCTCTCTGGTTAGACCAGATCTGAGCCTGGGAGCTCTCTGGCTAACTAGG
GAACCCACTGCTTAAGCCTCAATAAAGCTTGCCTTGAGTGCTTCAAGTAGTGTGTGCCCGTCTGTTGTGT
GACTCTGGTAACTAGAGATCCCTCAGACCCTTTTAGTCAGTGTGGAAAATCTCTAGCAGTGGCGCCCGAA
CAGGGACTTGAAAGCGAAAGGGAAACCAGAGGAGCTCTCTCGACGCAGGACTCGGCTTGCTGAAGCGCGC
ACGGCAAGAGGCGAGGGGCGGCGACTGGTGAGTACGCCAAAAATTTTGACTAGCGGAGGCTAGAAGGAGA
GAGATGGGTGCGAGAGCGTCAGTATTAAGCGGGGGAGAATTAGATCGCGATGGGAAAAAATTCGGTTAAG
GCCAGGGGGAAAGAAAAAATATAAATTAAAACATATAGTATGGGCAAGCAGGGAGCTAGAACGATTCGCA
GTTAATCCTGGCCTGTTAGAAACATCAGAAGGCTGTAGACAAATACTGGGACAGCTACAACCATCCCTTC
AGACAGGATCAGAAGAACTTAGATCATTATATAATACAGTAGCAACCCTCTATTGTGTGCATCAAAGGAT
AGAGATAAAAGACACCAAGGAAGCTTTAGACAAGATAGAGGAAGAGCAAAACAAAAGTAAGACCACCGCA
CAGCAAGCGGCCGCTGATCTTCAGACCTGGAGGAGGAGATATGAGGGACAATTGGAGAAGTGAATTATAT
AAATATAAAGTAGTAAAAATTGAACCATTAGGAGTAGCACCCACCAAGGCAAAGAGAAGAGTGGTGCAGA
GAGAAAAAAGAGCAGTGGGAATAGGAGCTTTGTTCCTTGGGTTCTTGGGAGCAGCAGGAAGCACTATGGG
CGCAGCGTCAATGACGCTGACGGTACAGGCCAGACAATTATTGTCTGGTATAGTGCAGCAGCAGAACAAT
TTGCTGAGGGCTATTGAGGCGCAACAGCATCTGTTGCAACTCACAGTCTGGGGCATCAAGCAGCTCCAGG
CAAGAATCCTGGCTGTGGAAAGATACCTAAAGGATCAACAGCTCCTGGGGATTTGGGGTTGCTCTGGAAA
ACTCATTTGCACCACTGCTGTGCCTTGGAATGCTAGTTGGAGTAATAAATCTCTGGAACAGATTTGGAAT
CACACGACCTGGATGGAGTGGGACAGAGAAATTAACAATTACACAAGCTTAATACACTCCTTAATTGAAG
AATCGCAAAACCAGCAAGAAAAGAATGAACAAGAATTATTGGAATTAGATAAATGGGCAAGTTTGTGGAA
TTGGTTTAACATAACAAATTGGCTGTGGTATATAAAATTATTCATAATGATAGTAGGAGGCTTGGTAGGT
TTAAGAATAGTTTTTGCTGTACTTTCTATAGTGAATAGAGTTAGGCAGGGATATTCACCATTATCGTTTC
AGACCCACCTCCCAACCCCGAGGGGACCCGACAGGCCCGAAGGAATAGAAGAAGAAGGTGGAGAGAGAGA
CAGAGACAGATCCATTCGATTAGTGAACGGATCTCGACGGTATCGATCACGAGACTAGCCTCGAGCGGCC
GCCCCCTTCACCGAGGGCCTATTTCCCATGATTCCTTCATATTTGCATATACGATACAAGGCTGTTAGAG
AGATAATTGGAATTAATTTGACTGTAAACACAAAGATATTAGTACAAAATACGTGACGTAGAAAGTAATA
ATTTCTTGGGTAGTTTGCAGTTTTAAAATTATGTTTTAAAATGGACTATCATATGCTTACCGTAACTTGA
AAGTATTTCGATTTCTTGGCTTTATATATCTTGTGGAAAGGACGAAACACCGGCTGAGACAAGGAGGCTG
AACACTCGAGTGTTCAGCCTCCTTGTCTCAGTTTTTGAATTCTCGACCTCGAGACAAATGGCAGTATTCA
TCCACAATTTTAAAAGAAAAGGGGGGATTGGGGGGTACAGTGCAGGGGAAAGAATAGTAGACATAATAGC
AACAGACATACAAACTAAAGAATTACAAAAACAAATTACAAAAATTCAAAATTTTCGGGTTTATTACAGG
GACAGCAGAGATCCACTTTGGCCGCGGCTCGAGGGGGTTGGGGTTGCGCCTTTTCCAAGGCAGCCCTGGG
TTTGCGCAGGGACGCGGCTGCTCTGGGCGTGGTTCCGGGAAACGCAGCGGCGCCGACCCTGGGTCTCGCA
CATTCTTCACGTCCGTTCGCAGCGTCACCCGGATCTTCGCCGCTACCCTTGTGGGCCCCCCGGCGACGCT
TCCTGCTCCGCCCCTAAGTCGGGAAGGTTCCTTGCGGTTCGCGGCGTGCCGGACGTGACAAACGGAAGCC
GCACGTCTCACTAGTACCCTCGCAGACGGACAGCGCCAGGGAGCAATGGCAGCGCGCCGACCGCGATGGG
CTGTGGCCAATAGCGGCTGCTCAGCAGGGCGCGCCGAGAGCAGCGGCCGGGAAGGGGCGGTGCGGGAGGC
GGGGTGTGGGGCGGTAGTGTGGGCCCTGTTCCTGCCCGCGCGGTGTTCCGCATTCTGCAAGCCTCCGGAG
CGCACGTCGGCAGTCGGCTCCCTCGTTGACCGAATCACCGACCTCTCTCCCCAGGGGGATCCACCGGAGC
TTACCATGACCGAGTACAAGCCCACGGTGCGCCTCGCCACCCGCGACGACGTCCCCAGGGCCGTACGCAC
CCTCGCCGCCGCGTTCGCCGACTACCCCGCCACGCGCCACACCGTCGATCCGGACCGCCACATCGAGCGG
GTCACCGAGCTGCAAGAACTCTTCCTCACGCGCGTCGGGCTCGACATCGGCAAGGTGTGGGTCGCGGACG
ACGGCGCCGCGGTGGCGGTCTGGACCACGCCGGAGAGCGTCGAAGCGGGGGCGGTGTTCGCCGAGATCGG
CCCGCGCATGGCCGAGTTGAGCGGTTCCCGGCTGGCCGCGCAGCAACAGATGGAAGGCCTCCTGGCGCCG
CACCGGCCCAAGGAGCCCGCGTGGTTCCTGGCCACCGTCGGCGTCTCGCCCGACCACCAGGGCAAGGGTC
TGGGCAGCGCCGTCGTGCTCCCCGGAGTGGAGGCGGCCGAGCGCGCCGGGGTGCCCGCCTTCCTGGAGAC
CTCCGCGCCCCGCAACCTCCCCTTCTACGAGCGGCTCGGCTTCACCGTCACCGCCGACGTCGAGGTGCCC
GAAGGACCGCGCACCTGGTGCATGACCCGCAAGCCCGGTGCCTGACGCCCGCCCCACGACCCGCAGCGCC
CGACCGAAAGGAGCGCACGACCCCATGCATCGGTACCTTTAAGACCAATGACTTACAAGGCAGCTGTAGA
TCTTAGCCACTTTTTAAAAGAAAAGGGGGGACTGGAAGGGCTAATTCACTCCCAACGAAGACAAGATCTG
CTTTTTGCTTGTACTGGGTCTCTCTGGTTAGACCAGATCTGAGCCTGGGAGCTCTCTGGCTAACTAGGGA
ACCCACTGCTTAAGCCTCAATAAAGCTTGCCTTGAGTGCTTCAAGTAGTGTGTGCCCGTCTGTTGTGTGA
CTCTGGTAACTAGAGATCCCTCAGACCCTTTTAGTCAGTGTGGAAAATCTCTAGCAGTAGTAGTTCATGT
CATCTTATTATTCAGTATTTATAACTTGCAAAGAAATGAATATCAGAGAGTGAGAGGAACTTGTTTATTG
CAGCTTATAATGGTTACAAATAAAGCAATAGCATCACAAATTTCACAAATAAAGCATTTTTTTCACTGCA
TTCTAGTTGTGGTTTGTCCAAACTCATCAATGTATCTTATCATGTCTGGCTCTAGCTATCCCGCCCCTAA
CTCCGCCCATCCCGCCCCTAACTCCGCCCAGTTCCGCCCATTCTCCGCCCCATGGCTGACTAATTTTTTT
TATTTATGCAGAGGCCGAGGCCGCCTCGGCCTCTGAGCTATTCCAGAAGTAGTGAGGAGGCTTTTTTGGA
GGCCTAGGGACGTACCCAATTCGCCCTATAGTGAGTCGTATTACGCGCGCTCACTGGCCGTCGTTTTACA
ACGTCGTGACTGGGAAAACCCTGGCGTTACCCAACTTAATCGCCTTGCAGCACATCCCCCTTTCGCCAGC
TGGCGTAATAGCGAAGAGGCCCGCACCGATCGCCCTTCCCAACAGTTGCGCAGCCTGAATGGCGAATGGG
[124 nt withheld, positions 4691-4814]
C
[91 nt withheld, positions 4816-4906]
A
[49 nt withheld, positions 4908-4956]
CCTTTGACGTTGGAGTCCACGTTCTTT
[37 nt withheld, positions 4984-5020]
ACCCTATCTCGGTCTATTCTTTTGATTTATAAGGGATTTTGCCGATTTCGGCCTATTGGTTAAAAAATGA
GCTGATTTAACAAAAATTTAACGCGAATTTTAACAAAATATTAACGCTTACAATTTAGGTGGCACTTTTC
GGGGAAATGTGCGCGGAACCCCTATTTGTTTATTTTTCTAAATACATTCAAATATGTATCCGCTCATGAG
ACAATAACCCTGATAAATGCTTCAATAATATTGAAAAAGGAAGAGTATGAGTATTCAACATTTCCGTGTC
GCCCTTATTCCCTTTTTTGCGGCATTTTGCCTTCCTGTTTTTGCTCACCCAGAAACGCTGGTGAAAGTAA
AAGATGCTGAAGATCAGTTGGGTGCACGAGTGGGTTACATCGAACTGGATCTCAACAGCGGTAAGATCCT
TGAGAGTTTTCGCCCCGAAGAACGTTTTCCAATGATGAGCACTTTTAAAGTTCTGCTATGTGGCGCGGTA
TTATCCCGTATTGACGCCGGGCAAGAGCAACTCGGTCGCCGCATACACTATTCTCAGAATGACTTGGTTG
AGTACTCACCAGTCACAGAAAAGCATCTTACGGATGGCATGACAGTAAGAGAATTATGCAGTGCTGCCAT
AACCATGAGTGATAACACTGCGGCCAACTTACTTCTGACAACGATCGGAGGACCGAAGGAGCTAACCGCT
TTTTTGCACAACATGGGGGATCATGTAACTCGCCTTGATCGTTGGGAACCGGAGCTGAATGAAGCCATAC
CAAACGACGAGCGTGACACCACGATGCCTGTAGCAATGGCAACAACGTTGCGCAAACTATTAACTGGCGA
ACTACTTACTCTAGCTTCCCGGCAACAATTAATAGACTGGATGGAGGCGGATAAAGTTGCAGGACCACTT
CTGCGCTCGGCCCTTCCGGCTGGCTGGTTTATTGCTGATAAATCTGGAGCCGGTGAGCGTGGGTCTCGCG
GTATCATTGCAGCACTGGGGCCAGATGGTAAGCCCTCCCGTATCGTAGTTATCTACACGACGGGGAGTCA
GGCAACTATGGATGAACGAAATAGACAGATCGCTGAGATAGGTGCCTCACTGATTAAGCATTGGTAACTG
TCAGACCAAGTTTACTCATATATACTTTAGATTGATTTAAAACTTCATTTTTAATTTAAAAGGATCTAGG
TGAAGATCCTTTTTGATAATCTCATGACCAAAATCCCTTAACGTGAGTTTTCGTTCCACTGAGCGTCAGA
CCCCGTAGAAAAGATCAAAGGATCTTCTTGAGATCCTTTTTTTCTGCGCGTAATCTGCTGCTTGCAAACA
AAAAAACCACCGCTACCAGCGGTGGTTTGTTTGCCGGATCAAGAGCTACCAACTCTTTTTCCGAAGGTAA
CTGGCTTCAGCAGAGCGCAGATACCAAATACTGTTCTTCTAGTGTAGCCGTAGTTAGGCCACCACTTCAA
GAACTCTGTAGCACCGCCTACATACCTCGCTCTGCTAATCCTGTTACCAGTGGCTGCTGCCAGTGGCGAT
AAGTCGTGTCTTACCGGGTTGGACTCAAGACGATAGTTACCGGATAAGGCGCAGCGGTCGGGCTGAACGG
GGGGTTCGTGCACACAGCCCAGCTTGGAGCGAACGACCTACACCGAACTGAGATACCTACAGCGTGAGCT
ATGAGAAAGCGCCACGCTTCCCGAAGGGAGAAAGGCGGACAGGTATCCGGTAAGCGGCAGGGTCGGAACA
GGAGAGCGCACGAGGGAGCTTCCAGGGGGAAACGCCTGGTATCTTTATAGTCCTGTCGGGTTTCGCCACC
TCTGACTTGAGCGTCGATTTTTGTGATGCTCGTCAGGGGGGCGGAGCCTATGGAAAAACGCCAGCAACGC
GGCCTTTTTACGGTTCCTGGCCTTTTGCTGGCCTTTTGCTCACATGTTCTTTCCTGCGTTATCCCCTGAT
TCTGTGGATAACCGTATTACCGCCTTTGAGTGAGCTGATACCGCTCGCCGCAGCCGAACGACCGAGCGCA
GCGAGTCAGTGAGCGAGGAAGCGGAAGAGCGCCC
